Addgene plasmid #55658: RALB
Purpose: expression of mouse RALB
Depositing lab: Julian Downward. Depositing organization: Cancer Research UK. Publication: RAS and RHO families of GTPases directly regulate distinct phosphoinositide 3-kinase isoforms. Fritsch R, de Krijger I, Fritsch K, George R, Reason B, Kumar MS, Diefenbacher M, Stamp G, Downward J. Cell. 2013 May 23;153(5):1050-63. doi: 10.1016/j.cell.2013.04.031. PubMed 23706742.
Backbone
  Vector backbone: pGEX2T
  Backbone manufacturer: GE Healthcare Life Sciences
  Backbone size w/o insert (bp): 4948
  Vector type: Bacterial Expression
Growth in bacteria
  Bacterial resistance: Ampicillin, 100 μg/mL
  Growth temperature: 37°C
  Growth strain: BL21 codon plus ril de3
  Copy number: High Copy
Gene/Insert
  Gene/Insert name: RALB
  Species: M. musculus (mouse)
  Entrez Gene: Ralb (a.k.a. 5730472O18Rik)
  Promoter: lac
  Cloning method: Restriction Enzyme; 5′ cloning site BamHI (not destroyed); 3′ cloning site EcoRI (not destroyed)
  Sequencing primers: 5′ lac promoter; 3′ GST-R
Terms and licenses: Academic/Nonprofit Terms; Industry Terms: Not Available to Industry
How to cite: RALB was a gift from Julian Downward (Addgene plasmid # 55658 ; http://n2t.net/addgene:55658 ; RRID:Addgene_55658)
