[The description below was written by a language model from this plasmid's Addgene catalogue record.]
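Description:
RALB is a bacterial expression plasmid built on the pGEX2T backbone (about 4.9 kb without insert) and carrying the mouse Ralb coding sequence, which encodes the small RAS-family GTPase RALB. The insert was placed by restriction cloning between the BamHI and EcoRI sites of the vector's polylinker, and both sites remain intact, so the fragment can be excised or exchanged. The plasmid is maintained at high copy in E. coli under ampicillin selection, and the record lists a BL21 codon-plus (DE3) type strain as the host, a protease-deficient expression strain supplemented with rare tRNAs that helps with translation of mammalian coding sequences.

The record gives the promoter as lac and lists no tags for the insert. Vectors of the pGEX family are generally designed to fuse a cloned gene downstream of glutathione S-transferase, with IPTG-inducible transcription and, in the 2T version, a thrombin cleavage site between GST and the partner protein. Cloning into BamHI/EcoRI would be expected to yield a GST-RALB fusion that can be purified on glutathione resin, although the entry does not confirm the fusion or reading frame. No feature table is supplied, so details such as the origin of replication, the lac repressor gene and the exact insert boundaries cannot be verified here.

The stated purpose is simply expression of mouse RALB. The associated publication concerns direct regulation of distinct phosphoinositide 3-kinase isoforms by RAS and RHO family GTPases. This suggests that the recombinant protein served as one member of a panel of purified GTPases for in vitro binding or activation assays, though the record does not specify that use.
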