>Addgene plasmid #55658 | RALB | depositor partial sequence | sequence record 86178 | RALB
ATGGCTGCCAACAAGGGCAAGAGCCAGGGCTCCCTGGTACTTCACAAGGTCATCATGGTTGGCAGTGGAG
GGGTCGGCAAATCAGCCCTGACGCTTCAGTTCATGTATGATGAGTTTGTAGAAGACTATGAGCCCACCAA
AGCTGACAGTTACAGAAAGAAGGTGGTTCTCGACGGAGAAGAGGTCCAGATAGACATCCTGGACACCGCT
GGCCAGGAGGACTATGCGGCCATCCGTGACAACTACTTCCGAAGCGGAGAAGGCTTTCTGCTGGTGTTCT
CCATCACAGAGCACGAGTCTTTCACAGCCACAGCCGAGTTCAGGGAACAGATTCTCCGAGTCAAGTCAGA
GGAGGACAAGATCCCACTGCTGGTCGTGGGCAACAAGTCCGACCTGGAGGAGCGGAGGCAGGTGCCTGTG
GACGAGGCCCGAGGCAAAGCGGAGGAGTGGGGTGTGCAGTACGTGGAGACATCTGCAAAGACCCGCGCCA
ATGTGGACAAGGTATTCTTTGATCTGATGAGAGAAATCCGGGCAAAAAAGATGTCAGAAAACAAGGACAA
GAACGGCAGGAAAAGCAGCAAGAGCAAGAAAAGTTTCAAAGAGCGATGCTGCTTGCTGTGA
