>Addgene plasmid #55658 | RALB | depositor partial sequence | sequence record 86179 | pGEX2T backbone
ACGTTATCGACTGCACGGTGCACCAATGCTTCTGGCGTCAGGCAGCCATCGGAAGCTGTGGTATGGCTGT
GCAGGTCGTAAATCACTGCATAATTCGTGTCGCTCAAGGCGCACTCCCGTTCTGGATAATGTTTTTTGCG
CCGACATCATAACGGTTCTGGCAAATATTCTGAAATGAGCTGTTGACAATTAATCATCGGCTCGTATAAT
GTGTGGAATTGTGAGCGGATAACAATTTCACACAGGAAACAGTATTCATGTCCCCTATACTAGGTTATTG
GAAAATTAAGGGCCTTGTGCAACCCACTCGACTTCTTTTGGAATATCTTGAAGAAAAATATGAAGAGCAT
TTGTATGAGCGCGATGAAGGTGATAAATGGCGAAACAAAAAGTTTGAATTGGGTTTGGAGTTTCCCAATC
TTCCTTATTATATTGATGGTGATGTTAAATTAACACAGTCTATGGCCATCATACGTTATATAGCTGACAA
GCACAACATGTTGGGTGGTTGTCCAAAAGAGCGTGCAGAGATTTCAATGCTTGAAGGAGCGGTTTTGGAT
ATTAGATACGGTGTTTCGAGAATTGCATATAGTAAAGACTTTGAAACTCTCAAAGTTGATTTTCTTAGCA
AGCTACCTGAAATGCTGAAAATGTTCGAAGATCGTTTATGTCATAAAACATATTTAAATGGTGATCATGT
AACCCATCCTGACTTCATGTTGTATGACGCTCTTGATGTTGTTTTATACATGGACCCAATGTGCCTGGAT
GCGTTCCCAAAATTAGTTTGTTTTAAAAAACGTATTGAAGCTATCCCACAAATTGATAAGTACTTGAAAT
CCAGCAAGTATATAGCATGGCCTTTGCAGGGCTGGCAAGCCACGTTTGGTGGTGGCGACCATCCTCCAAA
ATCGGATCTGGTTCCGCGTGGATCCCCGGGAATTCATCGTGACTGACTGACGATCTGCCTCGCGCGTTTC
GGTGATGACGGTGAAAACCTCTGACACATGCAGCTCCCGGAGACGGTCACAGCTTGTCTGTAAGCGGATG
CCGGGAGCAGACAAGCCCGTCAGGGCGCGTCAGCGGGTGTTGGCGGGTGTCGGGGCGCAGCCATGACCCA
GTCACGTAGCGATAGCGGAGTGTATAATTCTTGAAGACGAAAGGGCCTCGTGATACGCCTATTTTTATAG
GTTAATGTCATGATAATAATGGTTTCTTAGACGTCAGGTGGCACTTTTCGGGGAAATGTGCGCGGAACCC
CTATTTGTTTATTTTTCTAAATACATTCAAATATGTATCCGCTCATGAGACAATAACCCTGATAAATGCT
TCAATAATATTGAAAAAGGAAGAGTATGAGTATTCAACATTTCCGTGTCGCCCTTATTCCCTTTTTTGCG
GCATTTTGCCTTCCTGTTTTTGCTCACCCAGAAACGCTGGTGAAAGTAAAAGATGCTGAAGATCAGTTGG
GTGCACGAGTGGGTTACATCGAACTGGATCTCAACAGCGGTAAGATCCTTGAGAGTTTTCGCCCCGAAGA
ACGTTTTCCAATGATGAGCACTTTTAAAGTTCTGCTATGTGGCGCGGTATTATCCCGTGTTGACGCCGGG
CAAGAGCAACTCGGTCGCCGCATACACTATTCTCAGAATGACTTGGTTGAGTACTCACCAGTCACAGAAA
AGCATCTTACGGATGGCATGACAGTAAGAGAATTATGCAGTGCTGCCATAACCATGAGTGATAACACTGC
GGCCAACTTACTTCTGACAACGATCGGAGGACCGAAGGAGCTAACCGCTTTTTTGCACAACATGGGGGAT
CATGTAACTCGCCTTGATCGTTGGGAACCGGAGCTGAATGAAGCCATACCAAACGACGAGCGTGACACCA
CGATGCCTGCAGCAATGGCAACAACGTTGCGCAAACTATTAACTGGCGAACTACTTACTCTAGCTTCCCG
GCAACAATTAATAGACTGGATGGAGGCGGATAAAGTTGCAGGACCACTTCTGCGCTCGGCCCTTCCGGCT
GGCTGGTTTATTGCTGATAAATCTGGAGCCGGTGAGCGTGGGTCTCGCGGTATCATTGCAGCACTGGGGC
CAGATGGTAAGCCCTCCCGTATCGTAGTTATCTACACGACGGGGAGTCAGGCAACTATGGATGAACGAAA
TAGACAGATCGCTGAGATAGGTGCCTCACTGATTAAGCATTGGTAACTGTCAGACCAAGTTTACTCATAT
ATACTTTAGATTGATTTAAAACTTCATTTTTAATTTAAAAGGATCTAGGTGAAGATCCTTTTTGATAATC
TCATGACCAAAATCCCTTAACGTGAGTTTTCGTTCCACTGAGCGTCAGACCCCGTAGAAAAGATCAAAGG
ATCTTCTTGAGATCCTTTTTTTCTGCGCGTAATCTGCTGCTTGCAAACAAAAAAACCACCGCTACCAGCG
GTGGTTTGTTTGCCGGATCAAGAGCTACCAACTCTTTTTCCGAAGGTAACTGGCTTCAGCAGAGCGCAGA
TACCAAATACTGTCCTTCTAGTGTAGCCGTAGTTAGGCCACCACTTCAAGAACTCTGTAGCACCGCCTAC
ATACCTCGCTCTGCTAATCCTGTTACCAGTGGCTGCTGCCAGTGGCGATAAGTCGTGTCTTACCGGGTTG
GACTCAAGACGATAGTTACCGGATAAGGCGCAGCGGTCGGGCTGAACGGGGGGTTCGTGCACACAGCCCA
GCTTGGAGCGAACGACCTACACCGAACTGAGATACCTACAGCGTGAGCTATGAGAAAGCGCCACGCTTCC
CGAAGGGAGAAAGGCGGACAGGTATCCGGTAAGCGGCAGGGTCGGAACAGGAGAGCGCACGAGGGAGCTT
CCAGGGGGAAACGCCTGGTATCTTTATAGTCCTGTCGGGTTTCGCCACCTCTGACTTGAGCGTCGATTTT
TGTGATGCTCGTCAGGGGGGCGGAGCCTATGGAAAAACGCCAGCAACGCGGCCTTTTTACGGTTCCTGGC
CTTTTGCTGGCCTTTTGCTCACATGTTCTTTCCTGCGTTATCCCCTGATTCTGTGGATAACCGTATTACC
GCCTTTGAGTGAGCTGATACCGCTCGCCGCAGCCGAACGACCGAGCGCAGCGAGTCAGTGAGCGAGGAAG
CGGAAGAGCGCCTGATGCGGTATTTTCTCCTTACGCATCTGTGCGGTATTTCACACCGCATAAATTCCGA
CACCATCGAATGGTGCAAAACCTTTCGCGGTATGGCATGATAGCGCCCGGAAGAGAGTCAATTCAGGGTG
GTGAATGTGAAACCAGTAACGTTATACGATGTCGCAGAGTATGCCGGTGTCTCTTATCAGACCGTTTCCC
GCGTGGTGAACCAGGCCAGCCACGTTTCTGCGAAAACGCGGGAAAAAGTGGAAGCGGCGATGGCGGAGCT
GAATTACATTCCCAACCGCGTGGCACAACAACTGGCGGGCAAACAGTCGTTGCTGATTGGCGTTGCCACC
TCCAGTCTGGCCCTGCACGCGCCGTCGCAAATTGTCGCGGCGATTAAATCTCGCGCCGATCAACTGGGTG
CCAGCGTGGTGGTGTCGATGGTAGAACGAAGCGGCGTCGAAGCCTGTAAAGCGGCGGTGCACAATCTTCT
CGCGCAACGCGTCAGTGGGCTGATCATTAACTATCCGCTGGATGACCAGGATGCCATTGCTGTGGAAGCT
GCCTGCACTAATGTTCCGGCGTTATTTCTTGATGTCTCTGACCAGACACCCATCAACAGTATTATTTTCT
CCCATGAAGACGGTACGCGACTGGGCGTGGAGCATCTGGTCGCATTGGGTCACCAGCAAATCGCGCTGTT
AGCGGGCCCATTAAGTTCTGTCTCGGCGCGTCTGCGTCTGGCTGGCTGGCATAAATATCTCACTCGCAAT
CAAATTCAGCCGATAGCGGAACGGGAAGGCGACTGGAGTGCCATGTCCGGTTTTCAACAAACCATGCAAA
TGCTGAATGAGGGCATCGTTCCCACTGCGATGCTGGTTGCCAACGATCAGATGGCGCTGGGCGCAATGCG
CGCCATTACCGAGTCCGGGCTGCGCGTTGGTGCGGATATCTCGGTAGTGGGATACGACGATACCGAAGAC
AGCTCATGTTATATCCCGCCGTTAACCACCATCAAACAGGATTTTCGCCTGCTGGGGCAAACCAGCGTGG
ACCGCTTGCTGCAACTCTCTCAGGGCCAGGCGGTGAAGGGCAATCAGCTGTTGCCCGTCTCACTGGTGAA
AAGAAAAACCACCCTGGCGCCCAATACGCAAACCGCCTCTCCCCGCGCGTTGGCCGATTCATTAATGCAG
CTGGCACGACAGGTTTCCCGACTGGAAAGCGGGCAGTGAGCGCAACGCAATTAATGTGAGTTAGCTCACT
CATTAGGCACCCCAGGCTTTACACTTTATGCTTCCGGCTCGTATGTTGTGTGGAATTGTGAGCGGATAAC
AATTTCACACAGGAAACAGCTATGACCATGATTACGGATTCACTGGCCGTCGTTTTACAACGTCGTGACT
GGGAAAACCCTGGCGTTACCCAACTTAATCGCCTTGCAGCACATCCCCCTTTCGCCAGCTGGCGTAATAG
CGAAGAGGCCCGCACCGATCGCCCTTCCCAACAGTTGCGCAGCCTGAATGGCGAATGGCGCTTTGCCTGG
TTTCCGGCACCAGAAGCGGTGCCGGAAAGCTGGCTGGAGTGCGATCTTCCTGAGGCCGATACTGTCGTCG
TCCCCTCAAACTGGCAGATGCACGGTTACGATGCGCCCATCTACACCAACGTAACCTATCCCATTACGGT
CAATCCGCCGTTTGTTCCCACGGAGAATCCGACGGGTTGTTACTCGCTCACATTTAATGTTGATGAAAGC
TGGCTACAGGAAGGCCAGACGCGAATTATTTTTGATGGCGTTGGAATT
