>Addgene plasmid #55658 | RALB | addgene partial sequence | sequence record 90503 | pGEX5 5'-GGGCTGGCAAGCCACGTTTGGTG-3'
AATCGGATCTGGTTCCGCGTGGATCCGCTGCCAACAAGGGCAAGAGCCAGGGCTCCCTGGTACTTCACAA
GGTCATCATGGTTGGCAGTGGAGGGGTCGGCAAATCAGCCCTGACGCTTCAGTTCATGTATGATGAGTTT
GTAGAAGACTATGAGCCCACCAAAGCTGACAGTTACAGAAAGAAGGTGGTTCTCGACGGAGAAGAGGTCC
AGATAGACATCCTGGACACCGCTGGCCAGGAGGACTATGCGGCCATCCGTGACAACTACTTCCGAAGCGG
AGAAGGCTTTCTGCTGGTGTTCTCCATCACAGAGCACGAGTCTTTCACAGCCACAGCCGAGTTCAGGGAA
CAGATTCTCCGAGTCAAGTCAGAGGAGGACAAGATCCCACTGCTGGTCGTGGGCAACAAGTCCGACCTGG
AGGAGCGGAGGCAGGTGCCTGTGGACGAGGCCCGAGGCAAAGCGGAGGAGTGGGGTGTGCAGTACGTGGA
GACATCTGCAAAGACCCGCGCCAATGTGGACAAGGTATTCTTTGATCTGATGAGAGAAATCCGGGCAAAA
AAGATGTCAGAAAACAAGGACAAGAACGGCAGGAAAAGCAGCAAGAGCAAGAAAAGTTTCAAAGAGCGAT
GCTGCTTGCTGTGAGAATTCATCGTGACTGACTGACGATCTGCCTCGCGCGTTTCGGTGATGACGGTGAA
AACCTCTGACACATGCAGCTCCCGGAGACGGTCACAGCTTGTCTGTAAGCGGATGCCGGGAGCAGACAAG
CCCGTCAGGGCGCGTCAGCGGGTGTTGGCGGGTGTCGGGGCGCAGCCATGACCCAGTCACGTAGCGATAG
CGGAGTGTATAATTCTTGAAGACGAAAGGGCCTCGTGATACGCCTATTTTTATAGGTTAATGTCATGATA
ATAATGGTTTCTTAGACGTCAGGTGGCACTTTTCGGGGAAATGTGCGCGGAACCCCT
