>Addgene plasmid #55658 | RALB | addgene partial sequence | sequence record 90505 | pGEX3 5'-CCGGGAGCTGCATGTGTCAGAGG-3'
AACGCGCGAGGCAGATCGTCAGTCAGTCACGATGAATTCTCACAGCAAGCAGCATCGCTCTTTGAAACTT
TTCTTGCTCTTGCTGCTTTTCCTGCCGTTCTTGTCCTTGTTTTCTGACATCTTTTTTGCCCGGATTTCTC
TCATCAGATCAAAGAATACCTTGTCCACATTGGCGCGGGTCTTTGCAGATGTCTCCACGTACTGCACACC
CCACTCCTCCGCTTTGCCTCGGGCCTCGTCCACAGGCACCTGCCTCCGCTCCTCCAGGTCGGACTTGTTG
CCCACGACCAGCAGTGGGATCTTGTCCTCCTCTGACTTGACTCGGAGAATCTGTTCCCTGAACTCGGCTG
TGGCTGTGAAAGACTCGTGCTCTGTGATGGAGAACACCAGCAGAAAGCCTTCTCCGCTTCGGAAGTAGTT
GTCACGGATGGCCGCATAGTCCTCCTGGCCAGCGGTGTCCAGGATGTCTATCTGGACCTCTTCTCCGTCG
AGAACCACCTTCTTTCTGTAACTGTCAGCTTTGGTGGGCTCATAGTCTTCTACAAACTCATCATACATGA
ACTGAAGCGTCAGGGCTGATTTGCCGACCCCTCCACTGCCAACCATGATGACCTTGTGAAGTACCAGGGA
GCCCTGGCTCTTGCCCTTGTTGGCAGCGGATCCACGCGGAACCAGATCCGATTTTGGAGGATGGTCGCCA
CCACCAAACGTGGCTTGCCAGCCCTGCAAAGGCCATGCTATATACTTGCTGGATTTCAAGTACTTATCAA
TTTGTGGGATAGCTTCAATACGTTTTTTAAAACAAACTAATTTTGGGAACGCATCCAGGCACATTGGGTC
CATGTATAAAACAACATCAAGAGCGTCATACAACATGAAGTCAGGATGGGTTACATGATCACCATTTAAA
TATGTTTTATGACATAAACGATCTTCGAACATTTTCAGCATTTCAGGTAGCTTGCTAAGAAAATCAACTT
TGAGAGTTTCAAAGTCTTTACTATATGCAATTCTCGAAACACCGTATCTAATATC
